>Addgene plasmid #232220 | cwby0011 | addgene full sequence | sequence record 491746 | Addgene NGS Result
ACTCCTGCATTAGGAAGCAGCCCAGTAGTAGGTTGAGGCCGTTGAGCACCGCCGCCGCAAGGAATGGTGC
ATGCAAGGAGATGGCGCCCAACAGTCCCCCGGCCACGGGGCCTGCCACCATACCCACGCCGAAACAAGCG
CTCATGAGCCCGAAGTGGCGAGCCCGATCTTCCCCATCGGTGATGTCGGCGATATAGGCGCCAGCAACCG
CACCTGTGGCGCCGGTGATGCCGGCCACGATGCGTCCGGCGTAGAGGATCGAGATCGATCTCGATCCCGC
GAAATTAATACGACTCACTATAGGGGAATTGTGAGCGGATAACAATTCCCCTCTAGAAATAATTTTGTTT
AACTTTAAGAAGGAGATATACATATGAGCCATCATCATCACCATCATGGCGTGAGCAAAGGCGAAGAACT
GATCAAAGAAAATATGCATATGAAACTGTATATGGAAGGTACCGTGGATAACCATCATTTTAAATGCACC
AGCGAAGGCGAGGGCAAACCGTATGAAGGCACCCAGACCATGCGCATTAAAGTGGTGGAAGGCGGCCCGC
TGCCGTTTGCGTTTGATATTCTGGCGACCAGCTTTCTGTATGGCAGCAAAACCTTTATTAACCATACCCA
GGGCATTCCGGATTTCTTTAAACAGAGCTTTCCGGAAGGCTTTACCTGGGAACGCGTGACCACCTATGAA
GATGGCGGCGTGCTGACCGCGACCCAGGATACCAGCCTGCAGGATGGCTGCCTGATTTATAACGTGAAAA
TTCGCGGCGTGAACTTTACCAGCAACGGCCCGGTGATGCAGAAGAAAACCCTGGGCTGGGAAGCGTTTAC
CGAAACCCTGTATCCGGCGGATGGCGGTCTGGAAGGCCGCAACGATATGGCGCTGAAACTGGTGGGCGGT
AGCCATCTGATTGCGAACGCGAAAACCACCTATCGCAGCAAGAAACCGGCCAAGAACCTGAAAATGCCGG
GCGTGTATTATGTGGATTATCGCCTGGAACGTATTAAAGAAGCGAACAACGAAACCTATGTGGAACAGCA
TGAAGTGGCGGTGGCGCGCTATTGCGATCTGCCGAGCAAACTGGGCCATAAACTGAACGGCGGCAGCGGC
TCTGGTGGCTCAGGAGGAGACCGAAAGCGTATTACAGTGACAGTTGACAGCGACAGCTATCAGTTGCTCA
AGGCATATATGATGTCAATATCTCCGGTCTGGTATGCACAACCAAGAATGAAGCCCATGCAGTTTAAGGT
TTACACCTATAAAAGAGAGAGCCGTTATCGTCTGTTTGTGGATGTACAGAGTGATATTATTGACACGCCC
GGGCGACGGATGGTGATCCCCCTGGCCAGTGCACGTCTGCTGTCAGATAAAGTCTCCCGTGAACTTTACC
CGGTGGTGCATATCGGGGATGAAAGCTGGCGCATGATGACCACCGATATGGCCAGTGTGCCGGTTTCCGT
TATCGGGGAAGAAGTGGCTGATCTCAGCCACCGCGAAAATGACATCAAAAACGCCATTAACCTGATGTTC
TGGGGAATATGAACGGTCTCGTTCCTAATGAGATCCGGCTGCTAACAAAGCCCGAAAGGAAGCTGAGTTG
GCTGCTGCCACCGCTGAGCAATAACTAGCATAACCCCTTGGGGCCTCTAAACGGGTCTTGAGGGGTTTTT
TGCTGAAAGGAGGAACTATATCCGGATTGGCGAATGGG
[124 nt withheld, positions 1719-1842]
C
[91 nt withheld, positions 1844-1934]
A
[49 nt withheld, positions 1936-1984]
CCTTTGACGTTGGAGTCCACGTTCTTT
[37 nt withheld, positions 2012-2048]
ACCCTATCTCGGTCTATTCTTTTGATTTATAAGGGATTTTGCCGATTTCGGCCTATTGGTTAAAAAATGA
GCTGATTTAACAAAAATTTAACGCGAATTTTAACAAAATATTAACGCTTACAATTTAGGTGGCACTTTTC
GGGGAAATGTGCGCGGAACCCCTATTTGTTTATTTTTCTAAATACATTCAAATATGTATCCGCTCATGAA
TTAATTCTTAGAAAAACTCATCGAGCATCAAATGAAACTGCAATTTATTCATATCAGGATTATCAATACC
ATATTTTTGAAAAAGCCGTTTCTGTAATGAAGGAGAAAACTCACCGAGGCAGTTCCATAGGATGGCAAGA
TCCTGGTATCGGTCTGCGATTCCGACTCGTCCAACATCAATACAACCTATTAATTTCCCCTCGTCAAAAA
TAAGGTTATCAAGTGAGAAATCACCATGAGTGACGACTGAATCCGGTGAGAATGGCAAAAGTTTATGCAT
TTCTTTCCAGACTTGTTCAACAGGCCAGCCATTACGCTCGTCATCAAAATCACTCGCATCAACCAAACCG
TTATTCATTCGTGATTGCGCCTGAGCGAGACGAAATACGCGATCGCTGTTAAAAGGACAATTACAAACAG
GAATCGAATGCAACCGGCGCAGGAACACTGCCAGCGCATCAACAATATTTTCACCTGAATCAGGATATTC
TTCTAATACCTGGAATGCTGTTTTCCCGGGGATCGCAGTGGTGAGTAACCATGCATCATCAGGAGTACGG
ATAAAATGCTTGATGGTCGGAAGAGGCATAAATTCCGTCAGCCAGTTTAGTCTGACCATCTCATCTGTAA
CATCATTGGCAACGCTACCTTTGCCATGTTTCAGAAACAACTCTGGCGCATCGGGCTTCCCATACAATCG
ATAGATTGTCGCACCTGATTGCCCGACATTATCGCGAGCCCATTTATACCCATATAAATCAGCATCCATG
TTGGAATTTAATCGCGGCCTAGAGCAAGACGTTTCCCGTTGAATATGGCTCATAACACCCCTTGTATTAC
TGTTTATGTAAGCAGACAGTTTTATTGTTCATGACCAAAATCCCTTAACGTGAGTTTTCGTTCCACTGAG
CGTCAGACCCCGTAGAAAAGATCAAAGGATCTTCTTGAGATCCTTTTTTTCTGCGCGTAATCTGCTGCTT
GCAAACAAAAAAACCACCGCTACCAGCGGTGGTTTGTTTGCCGGATCAAGAGCTACCAACTCTTTTTCCG
AAGGTAACTGGCTTCAGCAGAGCGCAGATACCAAATACTGTCCTTCTAGTGTAGCCGTAGTTAGGCCACC
ACTTCAAGAACTCTGTAGCACCGCCTACATACCTCGCTCTGCTAATCCTGTTACCAGTGGCTGCTGCCAG
TGGCGATAAGTCGTGTCTTACCGGGTTGGACTCAAGACGATAGTTACCGGATAAGGCGCAGCGGTCGGGC
TGAACGGGGGGTTCGTGCACACAGCCCAGCTTGGAGCGAACGACCTACACCGAACTGAGATACCTACAGC
GTGAGCTATGAGAAAGCGCCACGCTTCCCGAAGGGAGAAAGGCGGACAGGTATCCGGTAAGCGGCAGGGT
CGGAACAGGAGAGCGCACGAGGGAGCTTCCAGGGGGAAACGCCTGGTATCTTTATAGTCCTGTCGGGTTT
CGCCACCTCTGACTTGAGCGTCGATTTTTGTGATGCTCGTCAGGGGGGCGGAGCCTATGGAAAAACGCCA
GCAACGCGGCCTTTTTACGGTTCCTGGCCTTTTGCTGGCCTTTTGCTCACATGTTCTTTCCTGCGTTATC
CCCTGATTCTGTGGATAACCGTATTACCGCCTTTGAGTGAGCTGATACCGCTCGCCGCAGCCGAACGACC
GAGCGCAGCGAGTCAGTGAGCGAGGAAGCGGAAGAGCGCCTGATGCGGTATTTTCTCCTTACGCATCTGT
GCGGTATTTCACACCGCAATGGTGCACTCTCAGTACAATCTGCTCTGATGCCGCATAGTTAAGCCAGTAT
ACACTCCGCTATCGCTACGTGACTGGGTCATGGCTGCGCCCCGACACCCGCCAACACCCGCTGACGCGCC
CTGACGGGCTTGTCTGCTCCCGGCATCCGCTTACAGACAAGCTGTGACCGTCTCCGGGAGCTGCATGTGT
CAGAGGTTTTCACCGTCATCACCGAAACGCGCGAGGCAGCTGCGGTAAAGCTCATCAGCGTGGTCGTGAA
GCGATTCACAGATGTCTGCCTGTTCATCCGCGTCCAGCTCGTTGAGTTTCTCCAGAAGCGTTAATGTCTG
GCTTCTGATAAAGCGGGCCATGTTAAGGGCGGTTTTTTCCTGTTTGGTCACTGATGCCTCCGTGTAAGGG
GGATTTCTGTTCATGGGGGTAATGATACCGATGAAACGAGAGAGGATGCTCACGATACGGGTTACTGATG
ATGAACATGCCCGGTTACTGGAACGTTGTGAGGGTAAACAACTGGCGGTATGGATGCGGCGGGACCAGAG
AAAAATCACTCAGGGTCAATGCCAGCGCTTCGTTAATACAGATGTAGGTGTTCCACAGGGTAGCCAGCAG
CATCCTGCGATGCAGATCCGGAACATAATGGTGCAGGGCGCTGACTTCCGCGTTTCCAGACTTTACGAAA
CACGGAAACCGAAGACCATTCATGTTGTTGCTCAGGTCGCAGACGTTTTGCAGCAGCAGTCGCTTCACGT
TCGCTCGCGTATCGGTGATTCATTCTGCTAACCAGTAAGGCAACCCCGCCAGCCTAGCCGGGTCCTCAAC
GACAGGAGCACGATCATGCGCACCCGTGGGGCCGCCATGCCGGCGATAATGGCCTGCTTCTCGCCGAAAC
GTTTGGTGGCGGGACCAGTGACGAAGGCTTGAGCGAGGGCGTGCAAGATTCCGAATACCGCAAGCGACAG
GCCGATCATCGTCGCGCTCCAGCGAAAGCGGTCCTCGCCGAAAATGACCCAGAGCGCTGCCGGCACCTGT
CCTACGAGTTGCATGATAAAGAAGACAGTCATAAGTGCGGCGACGATAGTCATGCCCCGCGCCCACCGGA
AGGAGCTGACTGGGTTGAAGGCTCTCAAGGGCATCGGTCGAGATCCCGGTGCCTAATGAGTGAGCTAACT
TACATTAATTGCGTTGCGCTCACTGCCCGCTTTCCAGTCGGGAAACCTGTCGTGCCAGCTGCATTAATGA
ATCGGCCAACGCGCGGGGAGAGGCGGTTTGCGTATTGGGCGCCAGGGTGGTTTTTCTTTTCACCAGTGAG
ACGGGCAACAGCTGATTGCCCTTCACCGCCTGGCCCTGAGAGAGTTGCAGCAAGCGGTCCACGCTGGTTT
GCCCCAGCAGGCGAAAATCCTGTTTGATGGTGGTTAACGGCGGGATATAACATGAGCTGTCTTCGGTATC
GTCGTATCCCACTACCGAGATGTCCGCACCAACGCGCAGCCCGGACTCGGTAATGGCGCGCATTGCGCCC
AGCGCCATCTGATCGTTGGCAACCAGCATCGCAGTGGGAACGATGCCCTCATTCAGCATTTGCATGGTTT
GTTGAAAACCGGACATGGCACTCCAGTCGCCTTCCCGTTCCGCTATCGGCTGAATTTGATTGCGAGTGAG
ATATTTATGCCAGCCAGCCAGACGCAGACGCGCCGAGACAGAACTTAATGGGCCCGCTAACAGCGCGATT
TGCTGGTGACCCAATGCGACCAGATGCTCCACGCCCAGTCGCGTACCGTCTTCATGGGAGAAAATAATAC
TGTTGATGGGTGTCTGGTCAGAGACATCAAGAAATAACGCCGGAACATTAGTGCAGGCAGCTTCCACAGC
AATGGCATCCTGGTCATCCAGCGGATAGTTAATGATCAGCCCACTGACGCGTTGCGCGAGAAGATTGTGC
ACCGCCGCTTTACAGGCTTCGACGCCGCTTCGTTCTACCATCGACACCACCACGCTGGCACCCAGTTGAT
CGGCGCGAGATTTAATCGCCGCGACAATTTGCGACGGCGCGTGCAGGGCCAGACTGGAGGTGGCAACGCC
AATCAGCAACGACTGTTTGCCCGCCAGTTGTTGTGCCACGCGGTTGGGAATGTAATTCAGCTCCGCCATC
GCCGCTTCCACTTTTTCCCGCGTTTTCGCAGAAACGTGGCTGGCCTGGTTCACCACGCGGGAAACGGTCT
GATAAGAGACACCGGCATACTCTGCGACATCGTATAACGTTACTGGTTTCACATTCACCACCCTGAATTG
ACTCTCTTCCGGGCGCTATCATGCCATACCGCGAAAGGTTTTGCGCCATTCGATGGTGTCCGGGATCTCG
ACGCTCTCCCTTATGCG
Features (pLannotate 1.2.2; 20 found; start..end, strand, type, name):
    286..304     +  promoter       T7 promoter: promoter for bacteriophage T7 RNA polymerase
    305..329     +  protein_bind   lac operator: The lac repressor binds to the lac operator to inhibit transcription in E. coli. This inhibition can be relieved by adding lactose or isopropyl-β-D-thiogalactopyranoside (IPTG). lac repressor encoded by lacI
    344..366     +  RBS            RBS: efficient ribosome binding site from bacteriophage T7 gene 10 (Olins and Rangwala, 1989)
    401..1108    +  CDS            mTagBFP2: mTagBFP2 is a basic (constitutively fluorescent) blue fluorescent protein published in 2011, derived from Entacmaea quadricolor. It is reported to be a very rapidly-maturing monomer with very low acid sensitivity.
   1142..1213    +  CDS            ccdA (fragment): CCDA_ECO57 - Also known as H, letA. Experimental evidence at protein level: Swiss-Prot protein existence level 1. Antitoxin component of a type II toxin-antitoxin (TA) system which inhibits the post-segregational killing (PSK) of plasmid-free cells, also referred to as a plasmid addiction system. Binds to and blocks the activity of CcdB; will also remove bound CcdB protein from the CcdB-GyrA complex by forming a CcdA-CcdB complex, a process termed rejuvenation. Functions as a transcriptional corepressor for the ccdAB operon, repression also requires CcdB (By similarity). From Escherichia coli
   1247..1549    +  CDS            ccdB: CCDB_ECOLI - Also known as G, letB, letD. Experimental evidence at protein level: Swiss-Prot protein existence level 1. Toxic component of a type II toxin-antitoxin (TA) system, functioning in plasmid maintainence. Responsible for the post- segregational killing (PSK) of plasmid-free cells, also referred to as a plasmid addiction system. Half-life of over 2 hours. Cell killing by CcdB is accompanied by filamentation, defects in chromosome and plasmid segregation, defects in cell division, formation of anucleate cells, decreased DNA synthesis and plasmid loss. Interferes with the activity of DN
   1578..1627    +  CDS            SET1 (fragment): solubility-enhancement tag derived from T7 phage gene 10B
   1635..1682    +  terminator     T7 terminator: transcription terminator for bacteriophage T7 RNA polymerase
   1719..2147    +  rep_origin     f1 ori (sequence partly withheld): f1 bacteriophage origin of replication; arrow indicates direction of (+) strand synthesis
   2200..2257    +  promoter       AmpR promoter (fragment): bla
   2266..3081    -  CDS            KanR: aminoglycoside phosphotransferase; aph(3')-Ia; confers resistance to kanamycin in bacteria or G418 (Geneticin®) in eukaryotes
   3203..3791    +  rep_origin     ori: high-copy-number ColE1/pMB1/pBR322/pUC origin of replication
   3977..4116    -  misc_feature   bom: basis of mobility region from pBR322
   4218..4409    -  CDS            rop: Rop protein, which maintains plasmids at low copy number; rop
   4426..4806    +  CDS            YPB1_ECOLX: Protein predicted: Swiss-Prot protein existence level 4. From Escherichia coli.
   4878..5169    -  CDS            TcR (fragment): tetracycline efflux protein; tet; confers resistance to tetracycline
   5184..5205    -  protein_bind   CAP binding site: CAP binding activates transcription in the presence of cAMP. E. coli catabolite activator protein
   5218..6300    -  CDS            lacI: lac repressor; lacI; The lac repressor binds to the lac operator to inhibit transcription in E. coli. This inhibition can be relieved by adding lactose or isopropyl-β-D-thiogalactopyranoside (IPTG).
   6301..6378    -  promoter       lacI promoter: lacI
   6386..260     -  CDS            TcR (fragment) (across the origin): tetracycline efflux protein; tet; confers resistance to tetracycline
