[The description below was written by a language model from this plasmid's Addgene catalogue record and pLannotate feature annotations shown in this document.]
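Description:
cwby0011 is a pET29-based bacterial expression vector built as a Golden Gate assembly (GGA) destination plasmid for attaching designed proteins to an N-terminal His–mTagBFP2 fusion partner. It carries the usual pET maintenance elements: a ColE1/pBR322-type origin with the bom site and rop gene, an f1 origin, a kanamycin resistance gene (aph(3')-Ia) for selection, and lacI with its own promoter. Short fragments annotated as tetracycline resistance gene and a predicted E. coli open reading frame appear to be non-functional pBR322 backbone remnants.

The expression cassette runs from a T7 promoter with an adjacent lac operator and the T7 gene 10 ribosome binding site into the mTagBFP2 coding sequence, a monomeric, fast-maturing blue fluorescent protein. The His tag named in the purpose line is not separately annotated in the feature table. Downstream of mTagBFP2 sits the counterselection stuffer, which comprises a ccdA fragment (probably supplying the native upstream region that the purpose line calls a promoter) followed by an intact ccdB gene encoding the gyrase-poisoning toxin. According to the purpose line, this stuffer is flanked by AGGA and TTCC overhangs. The type IIS enzyme used is not stated. During Golden Gate cloning an insert with matching overhangs replaces the ccdB cassette, so uncut or religated parent plasmid kills standard ccdB-sensitive hosts and most surviving colonies carry the insert. After the stuffer there is a short fragment annotated as a T7 gene 10B-derived solubility tag, and then the T7 terminator.

After assembly, the fusion can be expressed by IPTG induction in T7 polymerase strains, with blue fluorescence as a readout. The associated publication concerns scaling up the experimental characterization of designed proteins.
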