Addgene plasmid #232220: cwby0011
Purpose: GGA cloning his-mTagBFP2-AGGA-promoter-ccdb-TTCC
Depositing lab: David Baker. Depositing organization: University of Washington. Publication: Accelerating protein design by scaling experimental characterization. Qian J, Milles LF, Wicky BIM, Ragotte RJ, Motmaen A, Borst AJ, Skotheim R, Ols S, Coventry B, Li X, Kibler RD, Goreshnik I, Exposit M, Lore K, Stewart L, Baker D. Nat Commun. 2026 Aug 20;17(1):9945. doi: 10.1038/s41467-026-76740-9. PubMed 42754580.
Backbone
  Vector backbone: pET29
  Vector type: Bacterial Expression
Growth in bacteria
  Bacterial resistance: Kanamycin, 50 μg/mL
  Growth temperature: 37°C
  Growth strain: NEB Stable
  Copy number: Unknown
Gene/Insert
  Gene/Insert name: ccdb
  Species: Synthetic
  Promoter: T7
  Cloning method: Golden Gate
Terms and licenses: Academic/Nonprofit Terms; Industry Terms: Not Available to Industry
Depositor comments: Please visit https://doi.org/10.1101/2025.08.05.668824 for bioRxiv preprint.
How to cite: cwby0011 was a gift from David Baker (Addgene plasmid # 232220 ; http://n2t.net/addgene:232220 ; RRID:Addgene_232220)
